>Addgene plasmid #83925 | pLV-U6-gRNA-UbC-eGFP-P2A-Bsr | addgene full sequence | sequence record 361347 | Addgene NGS Result
TCCCATAGTAACGCCAATAGGGACTTTCCATTGACGTCAATGGGTGGAGTATTTACGGTAAACTGCCCAC
TTGGCAGTACATCAAGTGTATCATATGCCAAGTACGCCCCCTATTGACGTCAATGACGGTAAATGGCCCG
CCTGGCATTATGCCCAGTACATGACCTTATGGGACTTTCCTACTTGGCAGTACATCTACGTATTAGTCAT
CGCTATTACCATGGTGATGCGGTTTTGGCAGTACATCAATGGGCGTGGATAGCGGTTTGACTCACGGGGA
TTTCCAAGTCTCCACCCCATTGACGTCAATGGGAGTTTGTTTTGGCACCAAAATCAACGGGACTTTCCAA
AATGTCGTAACAACTCCGCCCCATTGACGCAAATGGGCGGTAGGCGTGTACGGTGGGAGGTCTATATAAG
CAGCGCGTTTTGCCTGTACTGGGTCTCTCTGGTTAGACCAGATCTGAGCCTGGGAGCTCTCTGGCTAACT
AGGGAACCCACTGCTTAAGCCTCAATAAAGCTTGCCTTGAGTGCTTCAAGTAGTGTGTGCCCGTCTGTTG
TGTGACTCTGGTAACTAGAGATCCCTCAGACCCTTTTAGTCAGTGTGGAAAATCTCTAGCAGTGGCGCCC
GAACAGGGACTTGAAAGCGAAAGGGAAACCAGAGGAGCTCTCTCGACGCAGGACTCGGCTTGCTGAAGCG
CGCACGGCAAGAGGCGAGGGGCGGCGACTGGTGAGTACGCCAAAAATTTTGACTAGCGGAGGCTAGAAGG
AGAGAGATGGGTGCGAGAGCGTCAGTATTAAGCGGGGGAGAATTAGATCGCGATGGGAAAAAATTCGGTT
AAGGCCAGGGGGAAAGAAAAAATATAAATTAAAACATATAGTATGGGCAAGCAGGGAGCTAGAACGATTC
GCAGTTAATCCTGGCCTGTTAGAAACATCAGAAGGCTGTAGACAAATACTGGGACAGCTACAACCATCCC
TTCAGACAGGATCAGAAGAACTTAGATCATTATATAATACAGTAGCAACCCTCTATTGTGTGCATCAAAG
GATAGAGATAAAAGACACCAAGGAAGCTTTAGACAAGATAGAGGAAGAGCAAAACAAAAGTAAGACCACC
GCACAGCAAGCGGCCGCTGATCTTCAGACCTGGAGGAGGAGATATGAGGGACAATTGGAGAAGTGAATTA
TATAAATATAAAGTAGTAAAAATTGAACCATTAGGAGTAGCACCCACCAAGGCAAAGAGAAGAGTGGTGC
AGAGAGAAAAAAGAGCAGTGGGAATAGGAGCTTTGTTCCTTGGGTTCTTGGGAGCAGCAGGAAGCACTAT
GGGCGCAGCGTCAATGACGCTGACGGTACAGGCCAGACAATTATTGTCTGGTATAGTGCAGCAGCAGAAC
AATTTGCTGAGGGCTATTGAGGCGCAACAGCATCTGTTGCAACTCACAGTCTGGGGCATCAAGCAGCTCC
AGGCAAGAATCCTGGCTGTGGAAAGATACCTAAAGGATCAACAGCTCCTGGGGATTTGGGGTTGCTCTGG
AAAACTCATTTGCACCACTGCTGTGCCTTGGAATGCTAGTTGGAGTAATAAATCTCTGGAACAGATTTGG
AATCACACGACCTGGATGGAGTGGGACAGAGAAATTAACAATTACACAAGCTTAATACACTCCTTAATTG
AAGAATCGCAAAACCAGCAAGAAAAGAATGAACAAGAATTATTGGAATTAGATAAATGGGCAAGTTTGTG
GAATTGGTTTAACATAACAAATTGGCTGTGGTATATAAAATTATTCATAATGATAGTAGGAGGCTTGGTA
GGTTTAAGAATAGTTTTTGCTGTACTTTCTATAGTGAATAGAGTTAGGCAGGGATATTCACCATTATCGT
TTCAGACCCACCTCCCAACCCCGAGGGGACCCGACAGGCCCGAAGGAATAGAAGAAGAAGGTGGAGAGAG
AGACAGAGACAGATCCATTCGATTAGTGAACGGATCGGCACTGCGTGCGCCAATTCTGCAGACAAATGGC
AGTATTCATCCACAATTTTAAAAGAAAAGGGGGGATTGGGGGGTACAGTGCAGGGGAAAGAATAGTAGAC
ATAATAGCAACAGACATACAAACTAAAGAATTACAAAAACAAATTACAAAAATTCAAAATTTTCGGGTTT
ATTACAGGGACAGCAGAGATCCAGTTTGGTTAATTAATAACTTCGTATAGCATACATTATACGAAGTTAT
TAAAAAAAAAGCACCGACTCGGTGCCACTTTTTCAAGTTGATAACGGACTAGCCTTATTTTAACTTGCTA
TTTCTAGCTCTAAAACAGAGACGTACAAAAAAGAGCAAGAAGCTAAAAAAGATTTAAAAATTATTTTTAG
CGCAGTTAATGGAACAGGAACTAAATTTACCCCAAAAATATTACGTGAATCAGGATATAACGTTATTGAG
GTTGAAGAGCATGCATTTGAAGATGAAACATTTAAAAATGTTGTAAATCCAAATCCAGAATTTGATCCTG
CATGAAAAATACCGCTTGAATATGGTATTAAACATGATGCAGATATTATTATTATGAATGACCCAGATGC
TGACAGATTTGGAATGGCAATAAAACATGATGGTCATTTTGTAAGATTAGATGGAAATCAAACAGGACCA
ATTTTAATTGATTGAAAATTATCAAATCTAAAACGCTTAAATAGCATTCCAAAAAATCCGGCTCTATATT
CAAGTTTTGTAACAAGTGATTTGGGTGATAGAATCGCTCATGAAAAATATGGAGTTAATATTGTAAAAAC
TTTAACTGGATTTAAATGAATGGGTAGAGAAATTGCTAAAGAAGAAGATAACGGATTAAATTTTGTTTTT
GCTTATGAAGAAAGTTATGGATATGTAATTGATGACTCAGCTAGAGATAAAGATGGAATACAAGCTTCTA
TATTAATAGCAGAGGCTGCTTGATTTTATAAAAAACAAAATAAAACATTAGTAGACTATTTAGAAGATTT
ATTTAAAGAAATGGGTGCATATTACACTTTCACTTTAAACTTGAATTTTAAACCAGAAGAAAAGAAATTA
AAAATTGAACCATTAATGAAATCATTGAGAGCAACACCCTTAACTCAAATTGCTGGACTTAAAGTTGTTA
ATGTTGAAGACTACATCGATGGAATGTATAATATGCCAGGACAAGACTTACTAAAATTTTATTTAGAAGA
TAAGTCATGATTTGCTGTTCGCCCAAGTGGAACTGAACCTAAACTAAAAATTTATTTTATAGGTGTTGGT
GAATCTGTTCAAAACGCTAAAGTTAAAGTAGACGAAATTATTAAAGAATTAAAATTAAAAATGAATATAT
AGGAGAAAAAATGAAACTAAACAAATATATAGATCACACATTATTAAAACAAGATGCTACGAAAGCTGAA
ATTAAACAATTATGTGATGAAGCAATTGAATTTGATTTTGCAACAGTTTGTGTTAATTCATATTGAACAA
GCTATTGTAAAGAATTATTAAAAGGCACAAATGTAGGAATAACAAATGTTGTAGGTTTTCCTCTAGGTGC
ATGCACAACAGCTACAAAAGCATTCGAAGTTTCTGAAGCAATTAAAGATGGTGCAACAGAAATTGATATG
GTATTAAATATTGGTGCATTAAAAGACAAAAATTATGAATTAGTTTTAGAAGACATGAAAGCTGTAAAAA
AAGCAGCTGGATCACATGTTGTTAAATGTATTATGGAAAATTGTTTATTAACAAAAGAAGAAATCATGAA
AGCTTGTGAAATAGCTGTTGAAGCTGGATTAGAATTTGTTAAAACATCAACAGGATTTTCAAAATCAGGT
GCAACATTTGAAGATGTTAAACTAATGAAGTCAGTTGTTAAAGACAATGCTTTAGTTAAAGCAGCTGGTG
GAGTTAGAACATTTGAAGATGCTCAAAAAATGATTGAAGCAGGAGCTGACCGCTTAGGAACAAGTGGTGG
AGTAGCTATTATTAAAGGTGAAGAAAACAACGCGAGTTACTAAAACTAGCGTTTTTTTATTTTGCTCATT
TTTATTAAAAGTTTGCAAAAAGGAACATAAAAATTCTAATTATTGATACTAAAGTTATTAAAAAGAAGAT
TTTGGTTGATTTTATAAAGGTCATAGAATATAATATTTTAGCATGTGTATTTTGTGTGCTCATTTACAAC
CGTCTCCGGTGTTTCGTCCTTTCCACAAGATATATAAAGCCAAGAAATCGAAATACTTTCAAGTTACGGT
AAGCATATGATAGTCCATTTTAAAACATAATTTTAAAACTGCAAACTACCCAAGAAATTATTACTTTCTA
CGTCACGTATTTTGTACTAATATCTTTGTGTTTACAGTCAAATTAATTCCAATTATCTCTCTAACAGCCT
TGTATCGTATATGCAAATATGAAGGAATCATGGGAAATAGGCCCTCTTAATTAATTAACCCGTGTCGGCT
CCAGATCTGGCCTCCGCGCCGGGTTTTGGCGCCTCCCGCGGGCGCCCCCCTCCTCACGGCGAGCGCTGCC
ACGTCAGACGAAGGGCGCAGCGAGCGTCCTGATCCTTCCGCCCGGACGCTCAGGACAGCGGCCCGCTGCT
CATAAGACTCGGCCTTAGAACCCCAGTATCAGCAGAAGGACATTTTAGGACGGGACTTGGGTGACTCTAG
GGCACTGGTTTTCTTTCCAGAGAGCGGAACAGGCGAGGAAAAGTAGTCCCTTCTCGGCGATTCTGCGGAG
GGATCTCCGTGGGGCGGTGAACGCCGATGATTATATAAGGACGCGCCGGGTGTGGCACAGCTAGTTCCGT
CGCAGCCGGGATTTGGGTCGCGGTTCTTGTTTGTGGATCGCTGTGATCGTCACTTGGTGAGTAGCGGGCT
GCTGGGCTGGCCGGGGCTTTCGTGGCCGCCGGGCCGCTCGGTGGGACGGAAGCGTGTGGAGAGACCGCCA
AGGGCTGTAGTCTGGGTCCGCGAGCAAGGTTGCCCTGAACTGGGGGTTGGGGGGAGCGCAGCAAAATGGC
GGCTGTTCCCGAGTCTTGAATGGAAGACGCTTGTGAGGCGGGCTGTGAGGTCGTTGAAACAAGGTGGGGG
GCATGGTGGGCGGCAAGAACCCAAGGTCTTGAGGCCTTCGCTAATGCGGGAAAGCTCTTATTCGGGTGAG
ATGGGCTGGGGCACCATCTGGGGACCCTGACGTGAAGTTTGTCACTGACTGGAGAACTCGGTTTGTCGTC
TGTTGCGGGGGCGGCAGTTATGGCGGTGCCGTTGGGCAGTGCACCCGTACCTTTGGGAGCGCGCGCCCTC
GTCGTGTCGTGACGTCACCCGTTCTGTTGGCTTATAATGCAGGGTGGGGCCACCTGCCGGTAGGTGTGCG
GTAGGCTTTTCTCCGTCGCAGGACGCAGGGTTCGGGCCTAGGGTAGGCTCTCCTGAATCGACAGGCGCCG
GACCTCTGGTGAGGGGAGGGATAAGTGAGGCGTCAGTTTCTTTGGTCGGTTTTATGTACCTATCTTCTTA
AGTAGCTGAAGCTCCGGTTTTGAACTATGCGCTCGGGGTTGGCGAGTGTGTTTTGTGAAGTTTTTTAGGC
ACCTTTTGAAATGTAATCATTTGGGTCAATATGTAATTTTCAGTGTTAGACTAGTAAATTGTCCGCTAAA
TTCTGGCCGTTTTTGGCTTTTTTGTTAGACGAAGCTTGGGCTGCAGGTCGACTCTAGAATGGTGAGCAAG
GGCGAGGAGCTGTTCACCGGGGTGGTGCCCATCCTGGTCGAGCTGGACGGCGACGTAAACGGCCACAAGT
TCAGCGTGTCCGGCGAGGGCGAGGGCGATGCCACCTACGGCAAGCTGACCCTGAAGTTCATCTGCACCAC
CGGCAAGCTGCCCGTGCCCTGGCCCACCCTCGTGACCACCCTGACCTACGGCGTGCAGTGCTTCAGCCGC
TACCCCGACCACATGAAGCAGCACGACTTCTTCAAGTCCGCCATGCCCGAAGGCTACGTCCAGGAGCGCA
CCATCTTCTTCAAGGACGACGGCAACTACAAGACCCGCGCCGAGGTGAAGTTCGAGGGCGACACCCTGGT
GAACCGCATCGAGCTGAAGGGCATCGACTTCAAGGAGGACGGCAACATCCTGGGGCACAAGCTGGAGTAC
AACTACAACAGCCACAACGTCTATATCATGGCCGACAAGCAGAAGAACGGCATCAAGGTGAACTTCAAGA
TCCGCCACAACATCGAGGACGGCAGCGTGCAGCTCGCCGACCACTACCAGCAGAACACCCCCATCGGCGA
CGGCCCCGTGCTGCTGCCCGACAACCACTACCTGAGCACCCAGTCCGCCCTGAGCAAAGACCCCAACGAG
AAGCGCGATCACATGGTCCTGCTGGAGTTCGTGACCGCCGCCGGGATCACTCTCGGCATGGACGAGCTGT
ACAAGGGATCCGGCGCAACAAACTTCTCTCTGCTGAAACAAGCCGGAGATGTCGAAGAGAATCCTGGACC
GAAGACCTTCAACATCTCTCAGCAGGATCTGGAGCTGGTGGAGGTCGCCACTGAGAAGATCACCATGCTC
TATGAGGACAACAAGCACCATGTCGGGGCGGCCATCAGGACCAAGACTGGGGAGATCATCTCTGCTGTCC
ACATTGAGGCCTACATTGGCAGGGTCACTGTCTGTGCTGAAGCCATTGCCATTGGGTCTGCTGTGAGCAA
CGGGCAGAAGGACTTTGACACCATTGTGGCTGTCAGGCACCCCTACTCTGATGAGGTGGACAGATCCATC
AGGGTGGTCAGCCCCTGTGGCATGTGCAGAGAGCTCATCTCTGACTATGCTCCTGACTGCTTTGTGCTCA
TTGAGATGAATGGCAAGCTGGTCAAAACCACCATTGAGGAACTCATCCCCCTCAAGTACACCAGGAACTA
AAGTTGATAATAGATAACTTCGTATAGCATACATTATACGAAGTTATGAATTCGATATCAAGCTTATCGA
TAATCAACCTCTGGATTACAAAATTTGTGAAAGATTGACTGGTATTCTTAACTATGTTGCTCCTTTTACG
CTATGTGGATACGCTGCTTTAATGCCTTTGTATCATGCTATTGCTTCCCGTATGGCTTTCATTTTCTCCT
CCTTGTATAAATCCTGGTTGCTGTCTCTTTATGAGGAGTTGTGGCCCGTTGTCAGGCAACGTGGCGTGGT
GTGCACTGTGTTTGCTGACGCAACCCCCACTGGTTGGGGCATTGCCACCACCTGTCAGCTCCTTTCCGGG
ACTTTCGCTTTCCCCCTCCCTATTGCCACGGCGGAACTCATCGCCGCCTGCCTTGCCCGCTGCTGGACAG
GGGCTCGGCTGTTGGGCACTGACAATTCCGTGGTGTTGTCGGGGAAATCATCGTCCTTTCCTTGGCTGCT
CGCCTGTGTTGCCACCTGGATTCTGCGCGGGACGTCCTTCTGCTACGTCCCTTCGGCCCTCAATCCAGCG
GACCTTCCTTCCCGCGGCCTGCTGCCGGCTCTGCGGCCTCTTCCGCGTCTTCGCCTTCGCCCTCAGACGA
GTCGGATCTCCCTTTGGGCCGCCTCCCCGCATCGATACCGTCGACCTCGAGACCTAGAAAAACATGGAGC
AATCACAAGTAGCAATACAGCAGCTACCAATGCTGATTGTGCCTGGCTAGAAGCACAAGAGGAGGAGGAG
GTGGGTTTTCCAGTCACACCTCAGGTACCTTTAAGACCAATGACTTACAAGGCAGCTGTAGATCTTAGCC
ACTTTTTAAAAGAAAAGGGGGGACTGGAAGGGCTAATTCACTCCCAACGAAGACAAGATATCCTTGATCT
GTGGATCTACCACACACAAGGCTACTTCCCTGATTGGCAGAACTACACACCAGGGCCAGGGATCAGATAT
CCACTGACCTTTGGATGGTGCTACAAGCTAGTACCAGTTGAGCAAGAGAAGGTAGAAGAAGCCAATGAAG
GAGAGAACACCCGCTTGTTACACCCTGTGAGCCTGCATGGGATGGATGACCCGGAGAGAGAAGTATTAGA
GTGGAGGTTTGACAGCCGCCTAGCATTTCATCACATGGCCCGAGAGCTGCATCCGGACTGTACTGGGTCT
CTCTGGTTAGACCAGATCTGAGCCTGGGAGCTCTCTGGCTAACTAGGGAACCCACTGCTTAAGCCTCAAT
AAAGCTTGCCTTGAGTGCTTCAAGTAGTGTGTGCCCGTCTGTTGTGTGACTCTGGTAACTAGAGATCCCT
CAGACCCTTTTAGTCAGTGTGGAAAATCTCTAGCAGGGCCCGTTTAAACCCGCTGATCAGCCTCGACTGT
GCCTTCTAGTTGCCAGCCATCTGTTGTTTGCCCCTCCCCCGTGCCTTCCTTGACCCTGGAAGGTGCCACT
CCCACTGTCCTTTCCTAATAAAATGAGGAAATTGCATCGCATTGTCTGAGTAGGTGTCATTCTATTCTGG
GGGGTGGGGTGGGGCAGGACAGCAAGGGGGAGGATTGGGAAGACAATAGCAGGCATGCTGGGGATGCGGT
GGGCTCTATGGCTTCTGAGGCGGAAAGAACCAGCTGGGGCTCTAGGGGGTATCCCC
[124 nt withheld, positions 8597-8720]
C
[91 nt withheld, positions 8722-8812]
A
[49 nt withheld, positions 8814-8862]
CCTTTGACGTTGGAGTCCACGTTCTTT
[37 nt withheld, positions 8890-8926]
ACCCTATCTCGGTCTATTCTTTTGATTTATAAGGGATTTTGCCGATTTCGGCCTATTGGTTAAAAAATGA
GCTGATTTAACAAAAATTTAACGCGAATTAATTCTGTGGAATGTGTGTCAGTTAGGGTGTGGAAAGTCCC
CAGGCTCCCCAGCAGGCAGAAGTATGCAAAGCATGCATCTCAATTAGTCAGCAACCAGGTGTGGAAAGTC
CCCAGGCTCCCCAGCAGGCAGAAGTATGCAAAGCATGCATCTCAATTAGTCAGCAACCATAGTCCCGCCC
CTAACTCCGCCCATCCCGCCCCTAACTCCGCCCAGTTCCGCCCATTCTCCGCCCCATGGCTGACTAATTT
TTTTTATTTATGCAGAGGCCGAGGCCGCCTCTGCCTCTGAGCTATTCCAGAAGTAGTGAGGAGGCTTTTT
TGGAGGCCTAGGCTTTTGCAAAAAGCTCCCGGGAGCTTGTATATCCATTTTCGGATCTGATCAGCACGTG
TTGACAATTAATCATCGGCATAGTATATCGGCATAGTATAATACGACAAGGTGAGGAACTAAACCATGGC
CAAGTTGACCAGTGCCGTTCCGGTGCTCACCGCGCGCGACGTCGCCGGAGCGGTCGAGTTCTGGACCGAC
CGGCTCGGGTTCTCCCGGGACTTCGTGGAGGACGACTTCGCCGGTGTGGTCCGGGACGACGTGACCCTGT
TCATCAGCGCGGTCCAGGACCAGGTGGTGCCGGACAACACCCTGGCCTGGGTGTGGGTGCGCGGCCTGGA
CGAGCTGTACGCCGAGTGGTCGGAGGTCGTGTCCACGAACTTCCGGGACGCCTCCGGGCCGGCCATGACC
GAGATCGGCGAGCAGCCGTGGGGGCGGGAGTTCGCCCTGCGCGACCCGGCCGGCAACTGCGTGCACTTCG
TGGCCGAGGAGCAGGACTGACACGTGCTACGAGATTTCGATTCCACCGCCGCCTTCTATGAAAGGTTGGG
CTTCGGAATCGTTTTCCGGGACGCCGGCTGGATGATCCTCCAGCGCGGGGATCTCATGCTGGAGTTCTTC
GCCCACCCCAACTTGTTTATTGCAGCTTATAATGGTTACAAATAAAGCAATAGCATCACAAATTTCACAA
ATAAAGCATTTTTTTCACTGCATTCTAGTTGTGGTTTGTCCAAACTCATCAATGTATCTTATCATGTCTG
TATACCGTCGACCTCTAGCTAGAGCTTGGCGTAATCATGGTCATAGCTGTTTCCTGTGTGAAATTGTTAT
CCGCTCACAATTCCACACAACATACGAGCCGGAAGCATAAAGTGTAAAGCCTGGGGTGCCTAATGAGTGA
GCTAACTCACATTAATTGCGTTGCGCTCACTGCCCGCTTTCCAGTCGGGAAACCTGTCGTGCCAGCTGCA
TTAATGAATCGGCCAACGCGCGGGGAGAGGCGGTTTGCGTATTGGGCGCTCTTCCGCTTCCTCGCTCACT
GACTCGCTGCGCTCGGTCGTTCGGCTGCGGCGAGCGGTATCAGCTCACTCAAAGGCGGTAATACGGTTAT
CCACAGAATCAGGGGATAACGCAGGAAAGAACATGTGAGCAAAAGGCCAGCAAAAGGCCAGGAACCGTAA
AAAGGCCGCGTTGCTGGCGTTTTTCCATAGGCTCCGCCCCCCTGACGAGCATCACAAAAATCGACGCTCA
AGTCAGAGGTGGCGAAACCCGACAGGACTATAAAGATACCAGGCGTTTCCCCCTGGAAGCTCCCTCGTGC
GCTCTCCTGTTCCGACCCTGCCGCTTACCGGATACCTGTCCGCCTTTCTCCCTTCGGGAAGCGTGGCGCT
TTCTCATAGCTCACGCTGTAGGTATCTCAGTTCGGTGTAGGTCGTTCGCTCCAAGCTGGGCTGTGTGCAC
GAACCCCCCGTTCAGCCCGACCGCTGCGCCTTATCCGGTAACTATCGTCTTGAGTCCAACCCGGTAAGAC
ACGACTTATCGCCACTGGCAGCAGCCACTGGTAACAGGATTAGCAGAGCGAGGTATGTAGGCGGTGCTAC
AGAGTTCTTGAAGTGGTGGCCTAACTACGGCTACACTAGAAGAACAGTATTTGGTATCTGCGCTCTGCTG
AAGCCAGTTACCTTCGGAAAAAGAGTTGGTAGCTCTTGATCCGGCAAACAAACCACCGCTGGTAGCGGTG
GTTTTTTTGTTTGCAAGCAGCAGATTACGCGCAGAAAAAAAGGATCTCAAGAAGATCCTTTGATCTTTTC
TACGGGGTCTGACGCTCAGTGGAACGAAAACTCACGTTAAGGGATTTTGGTCATGAGATTATCAAAAAGG
ATCTTCACCTAGATCCTTTTAAATTAAAAATGAAGTTTTAAATCAATCTAAAGTATATATGAGTAAACTT
GGTCTGACAGTTACCAATGCTTAATCAGTGAGGCACCTATCTCAGCGATCTGTCTATTTCGTTCATCCAT
AGTTGCCTGACTCCCCGTCGTGTAGATAACTACGATACGGGAGGGCTTACCATCTGGCCCCAGTGCTGCA
ATGATACCGCGAGACCCACGCTCACCGGCTCCAGATTTATCAGCAATAAACCAGCCAGCCGGAAGGGCCG
AGCGCAGAAGTGGTCCTGCAACTTTATCCGCCTCCATCCAGTCTATTAATTGTTGCCGGGAAGCTAGAGT
AAGTAGTTCGCCAGTTAATAGTTTGCGCAACGTTGTTGCCATTGCTACAGGCATCGTGGTGTCACGCTCG
TCGTTTGGTATGGCTTCATTCAGCTCCGGTTCCCAACGATCAAGGCGAGTTACATGATCCCCCATGTTGT
GCAAAAAAGCGGTTAGCTCCTTCGGTCCTCCGATCGTTGTCAGAAGTAAGTTGGCCGCAGTGTTATCACT
CATGGTTATGGCAGCACTGCATAATTCTCTTACTGTCATGCCATCCGTAAGATGCTTTTCTGTGACTGGT
GAGTACTCAACCAAGTCATTCTGAGAATAGTGTATGCGGCGACCGAGTTGCTCTTGCCCGGCGTCAATAC
GGGATAATACCGCGCCACATAGCAGAACTTTAAAAGTGCTCATCATTGGAAAACGTTCTTCGGGGCGAAA
ACTCTCAAGGATCTTACCGCTGTTGAGATCCAGTTCGATGTAACCCACTCGTGCACCCAACTGATCTTCA
GCATCTTTTACTTTCACCAGCGTTTCTGGGTGAGCAAAAACAGGAAGGCAAAATGCCGCAAAAAAGGGAA
TAAGGGCGACACGGAAATGTTGAATACTCATACTCTTCCTTTTTCAATATTATTGAAGCATTTATCAGGG
TTATTGTCTCATGAGCGGATACATATTTGAATGTATTTAGAAAAATAAACAAATAGGGGTTCCGCGCACA
TTTCCCCGAAAAGTGCCACCTGACGTCGACGGATCGGGAGATCTCCCGATCCCCTATGGTGCACTCTCAG
TACAATCTGCTCTGATGCCGCATAGTTAAGCCAGTATCTGCTCCCTGCTTGTGTGTTGGAGGTCGCTGAG
TAGTGCGCGAGCAAAATTTAAGCTACAACAAGGCAAGGCTTGACCGACAATTGCATGAAGAATCTGCTTA
GGGTTAGGCGTTTTGCGCTGCTTCGCGATGTACGGGCCAGATATACGCGTTGACATTGATTATTGACTAG
TTATTAATAGTAATCAATTACGGGGTCATTAGTTCATAGCCCATATATGGAGTTCCGCGTTACATAACTT
ACGGTAAATGGCCCGCCTGGCTGACCGCCCAACGACCCCCGCCCATTGACGTCAATAATGACGTATGT
Features (pLannotate 1.2.2; 37 found; start..end, strand, type, name):
    224..423     +  promoter       CMV promoter: human cytomegalovirus (CMV) immediate early promoter
    441..621     +  LTR            5' LTR (truncated): truncated 5' long terminal repeat (LTR) from HIV-1
    668..793     +  misc_feature   HIV-1 Ψ: packaging signal of human immunodeficiency virus type 1
    777..1140    +  CDS            HIV-1 gag (fragment): gag protein from human immunodeficiency virus 1; gag
   1286..1519    +  misc_feature   RRE: The Rev response element (RRE) of HIV-1 allows for Rev-dependent mRNA export from the nucleus to the cytoplasm.
   1896..1996    +  CDS            Rev (fragment): human immunodeficiency virus 1 (HIV-1) Rev protein; rev; enhances nuclear export of unspliced and incompletely spliced viral mRNAs
   2046..2163    +  misc_feature   cPPT/CTS: central polypurine tract and central termination sequence of HIV-1
   2207..2240    +  protein_bind   loxP: Cre-mediated recombination occurs in the 8-bp core sequence (GCATACAT). Cre recombinase
   2251..2326    -  misc_RNA       gRNA scaffold: guide RNA scaffold for the Streptococcus pyogenes CRISPR/Cas9 system
   3371..4030    +  CDS            deoC1: DEOC1_STAAN - Also known as dra. Experimental evidence at protein level: Swiss-Prot protein existence level 1. Catalyzes a reversible aldol reaction between acetaldehyde and D-glyceraldehyde 3-phosphate to generate 2-deoxy-D-ribose 5- phosphate. From Staphylococcus aureus (strain N315).
   4216..4456    -  promoter       U6 promoter: RNA polymerase III promoter for human U6 snRNA
   4489..5700    +  promoter       UbC promoter: human ubiquitin C promoter
   5711..5728    -  misc_feature   MCS (fragment): pUC18/19 multiple cloning site
   5729..6445    +  CDS            EGFP: EGFP is a basic (constitutively fluorescent) green fluorescent protein published in 1996, derived from Aequorea victoria. It is reported to be a rapidly-maturing weak dimer with moderate acid sensitivity.
   6512..6928    +  CDS            bsr: BSR_BACCE - Experimental evidence at protein level: Swiss-Prot protein existence level 1. Catalyzes the deamination of the cytosine moiety of the antibiotics blasticidin S, cytomycin and acetylblasticidin S. From Bacillus cereus.
   6944..6977    +  protein_bind   loxP: Cre-mediated recombination occurs in the 8-bp core sequence (GCATACAT). Cre recombinase
   6978..7002    +  misc_feature   MCS (fragment): pBluescript multiple cloning site
   7002..7590    +  misc_feature   WPRE: woodchuck hepatitis virus posttranscriptional regulatory element
   7527..8108    +  CDS            nef (fragment): NEF_HV1H2 - Experimental evidence at protein level: Swiss-Prot protein existence level 1. Extracellular Nef protein targets CD4(+) T-lymphocytes for apoptosis by interacting with CXCR4 surface receptors. From Human immunodeficiency virus type 1 group M subtype B (isolate HXB2) (HIV-1).
   8115..8295    +  LTR            5' LTR (truncated): truncated 5' long terminal repeat (LTR) from HIV-1
   8327..8551    +  polyA_signal   bGH poly(A) signal: bovine growth hormone polyadenylation signal
   8555..8576    +  promoter       SV40 promoter (fragment): SV40 enhancer and early promoter
   8597..9025    +  rep_origin     f1 ori (sequence partly withheld): f1 bacteriophage origin of replication; arrow indicates direction of (+) strand synthesis
   9039..9368    +  promoter       SV40 promoter: SV40 enhancer and early promoter
   9416..9463    +  promoter       EM7 promoter: synthetic bacterial promoter&nbsp
   9482..9856    +  CDS            BleoR: antibiotic-binding protein; Sh ble from Streptoalloteichus hindustanus; confers resistance to bleomycin, phleomycin, and Zeocin™
   9866..9991    +  CDS            ble (fragment): BLE_KLEPN - Experimental evidence at protein level: Swiss-Prot protein existence level 1. Binding protein with a strong affinity to the bleomycin family of antibiotics. Binds to CL990; an antimitotic-antibiotic compound. From Klebsiella pneumoniae.
   9986..10107   +  polyA_signal   SV40 poly(A) signal: SV40 polyadenylation signal
  10178..10200   -  protein_bind   lac operator (fragment): The lac repressor binds to the lac operator to inhibit transcription in E. coli. This inhibition can be relieved by adding lactose or isopropyl-β-D-thiogalactopyranoside (IPTG). lac repressor encoded by lacI
  10204..10234   -  promoter       lac promoter: promoter for the E. coli lac operon
  10249..10270   -  protein_bind   CAP binding site: CAP binding activates transcription in the presence of cAMP. E. coli catabolite activator protein
  10283..10375   -  CDS            lacI (fragment): lac repressor; lacI; The lac repressor binds to the lac operator to inhibit transcription in E. coli. This inhibition can be relieved by adding lactose or isopropyl-β-D-thiogalactopyranoside (IPTG).
  10558..11146   -  rep_origin     ori: high-copy-number ColE1/pMB1/pBR322/pUC origin of replication
  11317..12177   -  CDS            AmpR: β-lactamase; bla; confers resistance to ampicillin, carbenicillin, and related antibiotics
  12178..12282   -  promoter       AmpR promoter: bla
  12341..12393   -  misc_feature   bom (fragment): basis of mobility region from pBR322
  12548..223     +  enhancer       CMV enhancer (across the origin): human cytomegalovirus immediate early enhancer
