[The description below was written by a language model from this plasmid's Addgene catalogue record and pLannotate feature annotations shown in this document.]
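Description:
pLV-U6-gRNA-UbC-eGFP-P2A-Bsr is a lentiviral guide RNA expression vector for the Streptococcus pyogenes Cas9 system, built on the FUGW backbone. It is maintained in E. coli through a high-copy ColE1/pUC-type origin with ampicillin resistance. The backbone also carries an f1 origin and an SV40/EM7-driven bleomycin/Zeocin resistance cassette lying outside the viral region. A CMV enhancer/promoter fused to a truncated HIV-1 5' LTR drives transcription of the viral genome, which contains the Ψ packaging signal, RRE, cPPT/CTS, WPRE and a truncated 3' LTR followed by a bGH polyadenylation signal. The catalogue lists the size as 15,000 bp, whereas the sequenced record is 12,704 nt.

The payload consists of two divergently oriented units. On the reverse strand, a human U6 Pol III promoter faces the SpCas9 gRNA scaffold, separated by a stuffer of about 1.9 kb. The annotated deoC1 match lies within this stuffer. The stuffer is removed with BsmBI so that protospacer sequences can be cloned in. On the forward strand, the human UbC promoter expresses eGFP linked by a P2A self-cleaving peptide to Bsr, the Bacillus cereus blasticidin-S deaminase. One transcript therefore yields both a fluorescent marker and blasticidin resistance for tracking and selecting transduced mammalian cells. A pair of loxP sites flanks the gRNA and UbC-eGFP-P2A-Bsr cassettes, which would in principle allow their excision by Cre. The vector does not encode Cas9, which has to be provided separately. The associated publication used CRISPR-Cas9 epigenome editing in high-throughput screens for functional regulatory elements in the human genome, which fits use of this vector for delivering individual guides or gRNA libraries.
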