Addgene plasmid #83925: pLV-U6-gRNA-UbC-eGFP-P2A-Bsr
Purpose: Lentiviral SpCas9-gRNA expression vector with eGFP-P2A-BlastR
Depositing lab: Charles Gersbach. Depositing organization: Duke University. Publication: CRISPR-Cas9 epigenome editing enables high-throughput screening for functional regulatory elements in the human genome. Klann TS, Black JB, Chellappan M, Safi A, Song L, Hilton IB, Crawford GE, Reddy TE, Gersbach CA. Nat Biotechnol. 2017 Apr 3. doi: 10.1038/nbt.3853. PubMed 28369033.
Backbone
  Vector backbone: FUGW
  Total vector size (bp): 15000
  Vector type: Lentiviral, CRISPR
  Selectable markers: Blasticidin
Growth in bacteria
  Bacterial resistance: Ampicillin, 100 μg/mL
  Growth temperature: 37°C
  Growth strain: NEB Stable
  Copy number: High Copy
Gene/Insert 1
  Gene/Insert name: eGFP
  Insert size (bp): 717
  GenBank ID: FJ226077.1
  Promoter: hUbC
  Tag / fusion protein: P2A (C terminal on backbone)
  Cloning method: Gibson Cloning
  Sequencing primers: 5′ gttggcgagtgtgttttgtg
Gene/Insert 2
  Gene/Insert name: Bsr (alt name: blasticidin-S deaminase from Bacillus cereus)
  Insert size (bp): 422
  Tag / fusion protein: P2A (N terminal on insert)
Terms and licenses: Academic/Nonprofit Terms; Industry Terms: Not Available to Industry
Depositor comments: Digest with BsmBI to remove ~1.9 kb stuffer for cloning in protospacer sequences.
How to cite: pLV-U6-gRNA-UbC-eGFP-P2A-Bsr was a gift from Charles Gersbach (Addgene plasmid # 83925 ; http://n2t.net/addgene:83925 ; RRID:Addgene_83925)
