>Addgene plasmid #83925 | pLV-U6-gRNA-UbC-eGFP-P2A-Bsr | addgene partial sequence | sequence record 162728 | EGFP-C 5'-CATGGTCCTGCTGGAGTTCGTG-3'
AGGGATCCGGCGCAACAAACTTCTCTCTGCTGAAACAAGCCGGAGATGTCGAAGAGAATCCTGGACCGAA
GACCTTCAACATCTCTCAGCAGGATCTGGAGCTGGTGGAGGTCGCCACTGAGAAGATCACCATGCTCTAT
GAGGACAACAAGCACCATGTCGGGGCGGCCATCAGGACCAAGACTGGGGAGATCATCTCTGCTGTCCACA
TTGAGGCCTACATTGGCAGGGTCACTGTCTGTGCTGAAGCCATTGCCATTGGGTCTGCTGTGAGCAACGG
GCAGAAGGACTTTGACACCATTGTGGCTGTCAGGCACCCCTACTCTGATGAGGTGGACAGATCCATCAGG
GTGGTCAGCCCCTGTGGCATGTGCAGAGAGCTCATCTCTGACTATGCTCCTGACTGCTTTGTGCTCATTG
AGATGAATGGCAAGCTGGTCAAAACCACCATTGAGGAACTCATCCCCCTCAAGTACACCAGGAACTAAAG
TTGATAATAGATAACTTCGTATAGCATACATTATACGAAGTTATGAATTCGATATCAAGCTTATCGATAA
TCAACCTCTGGATTACAAAATTTGTGAAAGATTGACTGGTATTCTTAACTATGTTGCTCCTTTTACGCTA
TGTGGATACGCTGCTTTAATGCCTTTGTATCATGCTATTGCTTCCCGTATGGCTTTCATTTTCTCCTCCT
TGTATAAATCCTGGTTGCTGTCTCTTTATGAGGAGTTGTGGCCCGTTGTCAGGCAACGTGGCGTGGTGTG
CACTGTGTTTGCTGACGCA
