>Addgene plasmid #83925 | pLV-U6-gRNA-UbC-eGFP-P2A-Bsr | addgene partial sequence | sequence record 162729 | pTYF-5 5'-GTAGACATAATAGCAACAGAC-3'
AAATTCAAAATTTTCGGGTTTATTACAGGGACAGCAGAGATCCAGTTTGGTTAATTAATAACTTCGTATA
GCATACATTATACGAAGTTATTAAAAAAAAAGCACCGACTCGGTGCCACTTTTTCAAGTTGATAACGGAC
TAGCCTTATTTTAACTTGCTATTTCTAGCTCTAAAACAGAGACGTACAAAAAAGAGCAAGAAGCTAAAAA
AGATTTAAAAATTATTTTTAGCGCAGTTAATGGAACAGGAACTAAATTTACCCCAAAAATATTACGTGAA
TCAGGATATAACGTTATTGAGGTTGAAGAGCATGCATTTGAAGATGAAACATTTAAAAATGTTGTAAATC
CAAATCCAGAATTTGATCCTGCATGAAAAATACCGCTTGAATATGGTATTAAACATGATGCAGATATTAT
TATTATGAATGACCCAGATGCTGACAGATTTGGAATGGCAATAAAACATGATGGTCATTTTGTAAGATTA
GATGGAAATCAAACAGGACCAATTTTAATTGATTGAAAATTATCAAATCTAAAACGCTTAAATAGCATTC
CAAAAAATCCGGCTCTATATTCAAGTTTTGTAACAAGTGATTTGGGTGATAGAATCGCTCATGAAAAATA
TGGAGTTAATATTGTAAAAACTTTAACTGGATTTAAATGAATGGGTAGAGAAATTGCTAAAGAAGAAGAT
AACGGATTAAATTTTGTTTTTGCTTATGAAGAAAGTTATGGATATGTAATTGATGACTCAGCTAGAGATA
A
